>Addgene plasmid #245770 | pREA12 | addgene full sequence | sequence record 486793 | Addgene NGS Result
CTTTCCTGCGTTATCCCCTGATTCTGTGGATAACCGTATTACCGCCTTTGAGTGAGCTGATACCGCTCGC
CGCAGCCGAACGACCGAGCGCAGCGAGTCAGTGAGCGAGGAAGCGGAAGAGCGCCCAATACGCAAACCGC
CTCTCCCCGCGCGTTGGCCGATTCATTAATGCAGCTGGCACGACAGGTTTCCCGACTGGAAAGCGGGCAG
TGAGCGCAACGCAATTAATACGCGTACCGCTAGCCAGGAAGAGTTTGTAGAAACGCAAAAAGGCCATCCG
TCAGGATGGCCTTCTGCTTAGTTTGATGCCTGGCAGTTTATGGCGGGCGTCCTGCCCGCCACCCTCCGGG
CCGTTGCTTCACAACGTTCAAATCCGCTCCCGGCGGATTTGTCCTACTCAGGAGAGCGTTCACCGACAAA
CAACAGATAAAACGAAAGGCCCAGTCTTCCGACTGAGCCTTTCGTTTTATTTGATGCCTGGCAGTTCCCT
ACTCTCGCGTTAACGCTAGCATGGATGTTTTCCCAGTCACGACGTTGTAAAACGACGGCCAGTCTTAAGC
TCGGGCCCCAAATAATGATTTTATTTTGACTGATAGTGACCTGTTCGTTGCAACAAATTGATGAGCAATG
CTTTTTTATAATGCCAACTTTGTACAAAAAAGCAGGCTCCGAATTCGCCCTTGGACTAGTCATATGATGG
TCTCAAAGGGTGAAGAAGATAACATGGCAATTATTAAAGAGTTTATGCGTTTCAAGGTGCATATGGAGGG
ATCTGTCAATGGGCATGAGTTTGAAATTGAAGGTGAAGGAGAAGGCCGACCATATGAGGGAACACAAACC
GCAAAACTAAAGGTAACTAAAGGCGGACCATTACCATTCGCCTGGGACATCCTCTCTCCACAGTTCATGT
ATGGAAGTAAAGCTTATGTTAAACATCCGGCAGATATACCAGATTATTTGAAACTTTCATTCCCGGAGGG
TTTTAAGTGGGAACGCGTAATGAATTTTGAAGACGGAGGAGTTGTTACAGTGACGCAAGACTCAAGCCTC
CAAGATGGAGAATTTATTTATAAAGTCAAACTTCGAGGAACGAATTTCCCCTCGGATGGACCTGTTATGC
AGAAGAAGACTATGGGATGGGAAGCTTCAAGTGAAAGAATGTACCCTGAAGACGGTGCTCTTAAGGGAGA
GATTAAACAACGTCTTAAATTGAAAGATGGAGGACATTACGATGCTGAGGTGAAGACAACTTACAAAGCC
AAAAAACCAGTTCAGCTGCCAGGAGCGTACAATGTTAATATTAAACTGGATATCACCTCCCACAACGAGG
ATTACACTATCGTTGAGCAATATGAAAGAGCTGAAGGGCGGCACTCGACAGGTGGCATGGATGAATTGTA
TAAGACTAGTGGTTCCGGAGGATCTGGAGGATCTGGTACCATCTCTCGACCGAGCAATTTCGAACACACA
ATTCATGTCGGAGGTACCGTAAAACAAACGCTCAACTTTGACTTACTTAAACTTGCGGGCGACGTTGAGT
CAAACCCAGGACCAGGATCCATGCAAGCAATCAAATGTGTCGTCGTTGGTGACGGAGCCGTCGGTAAGAC
GTGTCTCCTGCTATCGTACACTACAAACGCTTTTCCCGGAGAATATATTCTAACGGTATTCGACACCTAC
TCAACAAATGTGATGGTCGACGGAAGGCCAATAAATCTCAGCCTATGGGACACAGCTGGACAGGACGATT
ACGATCAATTCCGCCACCTGTCATTTCCACAAACAGACGTATTCCTCGTATGCTTTGCACTGAATAATCC
AGCAAGTTTTGAGAATGTTCGTGCAAAATGGTATCCAGAAGTATCACATCATTGCCCAAATACACCGATT
ATTTTGGTTGGAACTAAAGCTGATTTACGCGAGGATCGAGATACTATTGAACGGCTCCGTGAACGTCGGC
TCCAACCAGTGAGCCACACCCAGGGTTACGTGATGGCAAAGGAAATCAAGGCGGTCAAGTACCTGGAATG
CTCGGCGCTTACCCAAATTGGATTGAAACAAGTTTTCGATGAGGCAATTCGTACTGGGCTCACCCCGCCA
CAAACACCACAAACGAGAGCCAAAAAGAGCAATTGCACGGTGCTTGGTGGTTCCGGTGGATCCGGTTCCG
GAGGATCTGGAGGATCTGCGGCCGCGATGGTGAGCAAGGGCGAGGAGCTGTTCACCGGGGTGGTGCCCAT
CCTGGTCGAGCTGGACGGCGACGTAAACGGCCACAAGTTCAGCGTGTCCGGCGAGGGCGAGGGCGATGCC
ACCTACGGCAAGCTGACCCTGAAGTTCATCTGCACCACCGGCAAGCTGCCCGTGCCCTGGCCCACCCTCG
TGACCACCCTGACCTACGGCGTGCAGTGCTTCAGCCGCTACCCCGACCACATGAAGCAGCACGACTTCTT
CAAGTCCGCCATGCCCGAAGGCTACGTCCAGGAGCGCACCATCTTCTTCAAGGACGACGGCAACTACAAG
ACCCGCGCCGAGGTGAAGTTCGAGGGCGACACCCTGGTGAACCGCATCGAGCTGAAGGGCATCGACTTCA
AGGAGGACGGCAACATCCTGGGGCACAAGCTGGAGTACAACTACAACAGCCACAACGTCTATATCATGGC
CGACAAGCAGAAGAACGGCATCAAGGTGAACTTCAAGATCCGCCACAACATCGAGGACGGCAGCGTGCAG
CTCGCCGACCACTACCAGCAGAACACCCCCATCGGCGACGGCCCCGTGCTGCTGCCCGACAACCACTACC
TGAGCACCCAGTCCAAGCTGAGCAAAGACCCCAACGAGAAGCGCGATCACATGGTCCTGCTGGAGTTCGT
GACCGCCGCCGGGATCACTCTCGGCATGGACGAGCTGTACAAGTAGCATATGGCGGCCGCGGAAGGGCGC
ATTCGACCCAGCTTTCTTGTACAAAGTTGGCATTATAAAAAATAATTGCTCATCAATTTGTTGCAACGAA
CAGGTCACTATCAGTCAAAATAAAATCATTATTTGCCATCCAGCTGATATCCCCTATAGTGAGTCGTATT
ACATGGTCATAGCTGTTTCCTGGCAGCTCTGGCCCGTGTCTCAAAATCTCTGATGTTACATTGCACAAGA
TAAAAATATATCATCATGCCTCCTCTAGACCAGCCAGGACAGAAATGCCTCGACTTCGCTGCTACCCAAG
GTTGCCGGGTGACGCACACCGTGGAAACGGATGAAGGCACGAACCCAGTGGACATAAGCCTGTTCGGTTC
GTAAGCTGTAATGCAAGTAGCGTATGCGCTCACGCAACTGGTCCAGAACCTTGACCGAACGCAGCGGTGG
TAACGGCGCAGTGGCGGTTTTCATGGCTTGTTATGACTGTTTTTTTGGGGTACAGTCTATGCCTCGGGCA
TCCAAGCAGCAAGCGCGTTACGCCGTGGGTCGATGTTTGATGTTATGGAGCAGCAACGATGTTACGCAGC
AGGGCAGTCGCCCTAAAACAAAGTTAAACATTATGAGGGAAGCGGTGATCGCCGAAGTATCGACTCAACT
ATCAGAGGTAGTTGGCGTCATCGAGCGCCATCTCGAACCGACGTTGCTGGCCGTACATTTGTACGGCTCC
GCAGTGGATGGCGGCCTGAAGCCACACAGTGATATTGATTTGCTGGTTACGGTGACCGTAAGGCTTGATG
AAACAACGCGGCGAGCTTTGATCAACGACCTTTTGGAAACTTCGGCTTCCCCTGGAGAGAGCGAGATTCT
CCGCGCTGTAGAAGTCACCATTGTTGTGCACGACGACATCATTCCGTGGCGTTATCCAGCTAAGCGCGAA
CTGCAATTTGGAGAATGGCAGCGCAATGACATTCTTGCAGGTATCTTCGAGCCAGCCACGATCGACATTG
ATCTGGCTATCTTGCTGACAAAAGCAAGAGAACATAGCGTTGCCTTGGTAGGTCCAGCGGCGGAGGAACT
CTTTGATCCGGTTCCTGAACAGGATCTATTTGAGGCGCTAAATGAAACCTTAACGCTATGGAACTCGCCG
CCCGACTGGGCTGGCGATGAGCGAAATGTAGTGCTTACGTTGTCCCGCATTTGGTACAGCGCAGTAACCG
GCAAAATCGCGCCGAAGGATGTCGCTGCCGACTGGGCAATGGAGCGCCTGCCGGCCCAGTATCAGCCCGT
CATACTTGAAGCTAGACAGGCTTATCTTGGACAAGAAGAAGATCGCTTGGCCTCGCGCGCAGATCAGTTG
GAAGAATTTGTCCACTACGTGAAAGGCGAGATCACCAAGGTAGTCGGCAAATAACCCTCGAGCCACCCAT
GACCAAAATCCCTTAACGTGAGTTACGCGTCGTTCCACTGAGCGTCAGACCCCGTAGAAAAGATCAAAGG
ATCTTCTTGAGATCCTTTTTTTCTGCGCGTAATCTGCTGCTTGCAAACAAAAAAACCACCGCTACCAGCG
GTGGTTTGTTTGCCGGATCAAGAGCTACCAACTCTTTTTCCGAAGGTAACTGGCTTCAGCAGAGCGCAGA
TACCAAATACTGTTCTTCTAGTGTAGCCGTAGTTAGGCCACCACTTCAAGAACTCTGTAGCACCGCCTAC
ATACCTCGCTCTGCTAATCCTGTTACCAGTGGCTGCTGCCAGTGGCGATAAGTCGTGTCTTACCGGGTTG
GACTCAAGACGATAGTTACCGGATAAGGCGCAGCGGTCGGGCTGAACGGGGGGTTCGTGCACACAGCCCA
GCTTGGAGCGAACGACCTACACCGAACTGAGATACCTACAGCGTGAGCTATGAGAAAGCGCCACGCTTCC
CGAAGGGAGAAAGGCGGACAGGTATCCGGTAAGCGGCAGGGTCGGAACAGGAGAGCGCACGAGGGAGCTT
CCAGGGGGAAACGCCTGGTATCTTTATAGTCCTGTCGGGTTTCGCCACCTCTGACTTGAGCGTCGATTTT
TGTGATGCTCGTCAGGGGGGCGGAGCCTATGGAAAAACGCCAGCAACGCGGCCTTTTTACGGTTCCTGGC
CTTTTGCTGGCCTTTTGCTCACATGTT
Features (pLannotate 1.2.2; 14 found; start..end, strand, type, name):
    121..213     +  CDS            lacI (fragment): lac repressor; lacI; The lac repressor binds to the lac operator to inhibit transcription in E. coli. This inhibition can be relieved by adding lactose or isopropyl-β-D-thiogalactopyranoside (IPTG).
    268..295     -  terminator     rrnB T2 terminator: transcription terminator T2 from the E. coli rrnB gene
    427..470     +  terminator     rrnB T1 terminator: Escherichia coli rrnB; transcription terminator T1 from the E. coli rrnB gene
    517..553     -  CDS            lacZα (fragment): LacZα fragment of β-galactosidase; lacZ fragment
    569..668     +  protein_bind   attL1: mutant version of attL; recombination site for the Gateway® LR reaction LR Clonase™
    697..1404    +  CDS            mCherry: mCherry is a basic (constitutively fluorescent) red fluorescent protein published in 2004, derived from Discosoma sp.. It is reported to be a very rapidly-maturing monomer with low acid sensitivity.
   1561..2145    +  CDS            ced-10: RAC1_CAEEL - Also known as rac-1 From Caenorhabditis elegans.
   2197..2913    +  CDS            mEGFP: mEGFP is a basic (constitutively fluorescent) green fluorescent protein published in 2002, derived from Aequorea victoria. It has moderate acid sensitivity.
   2946..3045    -  protein_bind   attL2: mutant version of attL; recombination site for the Gateway® LR reaction LR Clonase™
   3063..3081    -  promoter       T7 promoter: promoter for bacteriophage T7 RNA polymerase
   3271..3294    +  promoter       Pc promoter (fragment): intI1 (promoter lies within the coding sequence); class 1 integron promoter
   3470..3526    +  CDS            GmR (fragment): gentamycin acetyltransferase; aacC1; confers resistance to gentamycin
   3533..4324    +  CDS            SmR: aminoglycoside adenylyltransferase (Murphy, 1985); aadA; confers resistance to spectinomycin and streptomycin
   4417..5005    +  rep_origin     ori: high-copy-number ColE1/pMB1/pBR322/pUC origin of replication
