>Addgene plasmid #245770 | pREA12 | analyzer sequence | sequence record 483116
CTTTCCTGCGTTATCCCCTGATTCTGTGGATAACCGTATTACCGCCTTTGAGTGAGCTGATACCGCTCGC
CGCAGCCGAACGACCGAGCGCAGCGAGTCAGTGAGCGAGGAAGCGGAAGAGCGCCCAATACGCAAACCGC
CTCTCCCCGCGCGTTGGCCGATTCATTAATGCAGCTGGCACGACAGGTTTCCCGACTGGAAAGCGGGCAG
TGAGCGCAACGCAATTAATACGCGTACCGCTAGCCAGGAAGAGTTTGTAGAAACGCAAAAAGGCCATCCG
TCAGGATGGCCTTCTGCTTAGTTTGATGCCTGGCAGTTTATGGCGGGCGTCCTGCCCGCCACCCTCCGGG
CCGTTGCTTCACAACGTTCAAATCCGCTCCCGGCGGATTTGTCCTACTCAGGAGAGCGTTCACCGACAAA
CAACAGATAAAACGAAAGGCCCAGTCTTCCGACTGAGCCTTTCGTTTTATTTGATGCCTGGCAGTTCCCT
ACTCTCGCGTTAACGCTAGCATGGATGTTTTCCCAGTCACGACGTTGTAAAACGACGGCCAGTCTTAAGC
TCGGGCCCCAAATAATGATTTTATTTTGACTGATAGTGACCTGTTCGTTGCAACAAATTGATGAGCAATG
CTTTTTTATAATGCCAACTTTGTACAAAAAAGCAGGCTCCGAATTCGCCCTTGGACTAGTCATATGATGG
TCTCAAAGGGTGAAGAAGATAACATGGCAATTATTAAAGAGTTTATGCGTTTCAAGGTGCATATGGAGGG
ATCTGTCAATGGGCATGAGTTTGAAATTGAAGGTGAAGGAGAAGGCCGACCATATGAGGGAACACAAACC
GCAAAACTAAAGGTAACTAAAGGCGGACCATTACCATTCGCCTGGGACATCCTCTCTCCACAGTTCATGT
ATGGAAGTAAAGCTTATGTTAAACATCCGGCAGATATACCAGATTATTTGAAACTTTCATTCCCGGAGGG
TTTTAAGTGGGAACGCGTAATGAATTTTGAAGACGGAGGAGTTGTTACAGTGACGCAAGACTCAAGCCTC
CAAGATGGAGAATTTATTTATAAAGTCAAACTTCGAGGAACGAATTTCCCCTCGGATGGACCTGTTATGC
AGAAGAAGACTATGGGATGGGAAGCTTCAAGTGAAAGAATGTACCCTGAAGACGGTGCTCTTAAGGGAGA
GATTAAACAACGTCTTAAATTGAAAGATGGAGGACATTACGATGCTGAGGTGAAGACAACTTACAAAGCC
AAAAAACCAGTTCAGCTGCCAGGAGCGTACAATGTTAATATTAAACTGGATATCACCTCCCACAACGAGG
ATTACACTATCGTTGAGCAATATGAAAGAGCTGAAGGGCGGCACTCGACAGGTGGCATGGATGAATTGTA
TAAGACTAGTGGTTCCGGAGGATCTGGAGGATCTGGTACCATCTCTCGACCGAGCAATTTCGAACACACA
ATTCATGTCGGAGGTACCGTAAAACAAACGCTCAACTTTGACTTACTTAAACTTGCGGGCGACGTTGAGT
CAAACCCAGGACCAGGATCCATGCAAGCAATCAAATGTGTCGTCGTTGGTGACGGAGCCGTCGGTAAGAC
GTGTCTCCTGCTATCGTACACTACAAACGCTTTTCCCGGAGAATATATTCTAACGGTATTCGACACCTAC
TCAACAAATGTGATGGTCGACGGAAGGCCAATAAATCTCAGCCTATGGGACACAGCTGGACAGGACGATT
ACGATCAATTCCGCCACCTGTCATTTCCACAAACAGACGTATTCCTCGTATGCTTTGCACTGAATAATCC
AGCAAGTTTTGAGAATGTTCGTGCAAAATGGTATCCAGAAGTATCACATCATTGCCCAAATACACCGATT
ATTTTGGTTGGAACTAAAGCTGATTTACGCGAGGATCGAGATACTATTGAACGGCTCCGTGAACGTCGGC
TCCAACCAGTGAGCCACACCCAGGGTTACGTGATGGCAAAGGAAATCAAGGCGGTCAAGTACCTGGAATG
CTCGGCGCTTACCCAAATTGGATTGAAACAAGTTTTCGATGAGGCAATTCGTACTGGGCTCACCCCGCCA
CAAACACCACAAACGAGAGCCAAAAAGAGCAATTGCACGGTGCTTGGTGGTTCCGGTGGATCCGGTTCCG
GAGGATCTGGAGGATCTGCGGCCGCGATGGTGAGCAAGGGCGAGGAGCTGTTCACCGGGGTGGTGCCCAT
CCTGGTCGAGCTGGACGGCGACGTAAACGGCCACAAGTTCAGCGTGTCCGGCGAGGGCGAGGGCGATGCC
ACCTACGGCAAGCTGACCCTGAAGTTCATCTGCACCACCGGCAAGCTGCCCGTGCCCTGGCCCACCCTCG
TGACCACCCTGACCTACGGCGTGCAGTGCTTCAGCCGCTACCCCGACCACATGAAGCAGCACGACTTCTT
CAAGTCCGCCATGCCCGAAGGCTACGTCCAGGAGCGCACCATCTTCTTCAAGGACGACGGCAACTACAAG
ACCCGCGCCGAGGTGAAGTTCGAGGGCGACACCCTGGTGAACCGCATCGAGCTGAAGGGCATCGACTTCA
AGGAGGACGGCAACATCCTGGGGCACAAGCTGGAGTACAACTACAACAGCCACAACGTCTATATCATGGC
CGACAAGCAGAAGAACGGCATCAAGGTGAACTTCAAGATCCGCCACAACATCGAGGACGGCAGCGTGCAG
CTCGCCGACCACTACCAGCAGAACACCCCCATCGGCGACGGCCCCGTGCTGCTGCCCGACAACCACTACC
TGAGCACCCAGTCCAAGCTGAGCAAAGACCCCAACGAGAAGCGCGATCACATGGTCCTGCTGGAGTTCGT
GACCGCCGCCGGGATCACTCTCGGCATGGACGAGCTGTACAAGTAGCATATGGCGGCCGCGGAAGGGCGA
ATTCGACCCAGCTTTCTTGTACAAAGTTGGCATTATAAAAAATAATTGCTCATCAATTTGTTGCAACGAA
CAGGTCACTATCAGTCAAAATAAAATCATTATTTGCCATCCAGCTGATATCCCCTATAGTGAGTCGTATT
ACATGGTCATAGCTGTTTCCTGGCAGCTCTGGCCCGTGTCTCAAAATCTCTGATGTTACATTGCACAAGA
TAAAAATATATCATCATGCCTCCTCTAGACCAGCCAGGACAGAAATGCCTCGACTTCGCTGCTGCCCAAG
GTTGCCGGGTGACGCACACCGTGGAAACGGATGAAGGCACGAACCCAGTGGACATAAGCCTGTTCGGTTC
GTAAGCTGTAATGCAAGTAGCGTATGCGCTCACGCAACTGGTCCAGAACCTTGACCGAACGCAGCGGTGG
TAACGGCGCAGTGGCGGTTTTCATGGCTTGTTATGACTGTTTTTTTGGGGTACAGTCTATGCCTCGGGCA
TCCAAGCAGCAAGCGCGTTACGCCGTGGGTCGATGTTTGATGTTATGGAGCAGCAACGATGTTACGCAGC
AGGGCAGTCGCCCTAAAACAAAGTTAAACATCATGAGGGAAGCGGTGATCGCCGAAGTATCGACTCAACT
ATCAGAGGTAGTTGGCGTCATCGAGCGCCATCTCGAACCGACGTTGCTGGCCGTACATTTGTACGGCTCC
GCAGTGGATGGCGGCCTGAAGCCACACAGTGATATTGATTTGCTGGTTACGGTGACCGTAAGGCTTGATG
AAACAACGCGGCGAGCTTTGATCAACGACCTTTTGGAAACTTCGGCTTCCCCTGGAGAGAGCGAGATTCT
CCGCGCTGTAGAAGTCACCATTGTTGTGCACGACGACATCATTCCGTGGCGTTATCCAGCTAAGCGCGAA
CTGCAATTTGGAGAATGGCAGCGCAATGACATTCTTGCAGGTATCTTCGAGCCAGCCACGATCGACATTG
ATCTGGCTATCTTGCTGACAAAAGCAAGAGAACATAGCGTTGCCTTGGTAGGTCCAGCGGCGGAGGAACT
CTTTGATCCGGTTCCTGAACAGGATCTATTTGAGGCGCTAAATGAAACCTTAACGCTATGGAACTCGCCG
CCCGACTGGGCTGGCGATGAGCGAAATGTAGTGCTTACGTTGTCCCGCATTTGGTACAGCGCAGTAACCG
GCAAAATCGCGCCGAAGGATGTCGCTGCCGACTGGGCAATGGAGCGCCTGCCGGCCCAGTATCAGCCCGT
CATACTTGAAGCTAGACAGGCTTATCTTGGACAAGAAGAAGATCGCTTGGCCTCGCGCGCAGATCAGTTG
GAAGAATTTGTCCACTACGTGAAAGGCGAGATCACCAAGGTAGTCGGCAAATAACCCTCGAGCCACCCAT
GACCAAAATCCCTTAACGTGAGTTACGCGTCGTTCCACTGAGCGTCAGACCCCGTAGAAAAGATCAAAGG
ATCTTCTTGAGATCCTTTTTTTCTGCGCGTAATCTGCTGCTTGCAAACAAAAAAACCACCGCTACCAGCG
GTGGTTTGTTTGCCGGATCAAGAGCTACCAACTCTTTTTCCGAAGGTAACTGGCTTCAGCAGAGCGCAGA
TACCAAATACTGTCCTTCTAGTGTAGCCGTAGTTAGGCCACCACTTCAAGAACTCTGTAGCACCGCCTAC
ATACCTCGCTCTGCTAATCCTGTTACCAGTGGCTGCTGCCAGTGGCGATAAGTCGTGTCTTACCGGGTTG
GACTCAAGACGATAGTTACCGGATAAGGCGCAGCGGTCGGGCTGAACGGGGGGTTCGTGCACACAGCCCA
GCTTGGAGCGAACGACCTACACCGAACTGAGATACCTACAGCGTGAGCATTGAGAAAGCGCCACGCTTCC
CGAAGGGAGAAAGGCGGACAGGTATCCGGTAAGCGGCAGGGTCGGAACAGGAGAGCGCACGAGGGAGCTT
CCAGGGGGAAACGCCTGGTATCTTTATAGTCCTGTCGGGTTTCGCCACCTCTGACTTGAGCGTCGATTTT
TGTGATGCTCGTCAGGGGGGCGGAGCCTATGGAAAAACGCCAGCAACGCGGCCTTTTTACGGTTCCTGGC
CTTTTGCTGGCCTTTTGCTCACATGTT
Features (pLannotate 1.2.2; 14 found; start..end, strand, type, name):
    121..213     +  CDS            lacI (fragment): lac repressor; lacI; The lac repressor binds to the lac operator to inhibit transcription in E. coli. This inhibition can be relieved by adding lactose or isopropyl-β-D-thiogalactopyranoside (IPTG).
    268..295     -  terminator     rrnB T2 terminator: transcription terminator T2 from the E. coli rrnB gene
    427..470     +  terminator     rrnB T1 terminator: Escherichia coli rrnB; transcription terminator T1 from the E. coli rrnB gene
    517..553     -  CDS            lacZα (fragment): LacZα fragment of β-galactosidase; lacZ fragment
    569..668     +  protein_bind   attL1: mutant version of attL; recombination site for the Gateway® LR reaction LR Clonase™
    697..1404    +  CDS            mCherry: mCherry is a basic (constitutively fluorescent) red fluorescent protein published in 2004, derived from Discosoma sp.. It is reported to be a very rapidly-maturing monomer with low acid sensitivity.
   1561..2145    +  CDS            ced-10: RAC1_CAEEL - Also known as rac-1 From Caenorhabditis elegans.
   2197..2913    +  CDS            mEGFP: mEGFP is a basic (constitutively fluorescent) green fluorescent protein published in 2002, derived from Aequorea victoria. It has moderate acid sensitivity.
   2946..3045    -  protein_bind   attL2: mutant version of attL; recombination site for the Gateway® LR reaction LR Clonase™
   3063..3081    -  promoter       T7 promoter: promoter for bacteriophage T7 RNA polymerase
   3271..3294    +  promoter       Pc promoter (fragment): intI1 (promoter lies within the coding sequence); class 1 integron promoter
   3470..3526    +  CDS            GmR (fragment): gentamycin acetyltransferase; aacC1; confers resistance to gentamycin
   3533..4324    +  CDS            SmR: aminoglycoside adenylyltransferase (Murphy, 1985); aadA; confers resistance to spectinomycin and streptomycin
   4417..5005    +  rep_origin     ori: high-copy-number ColE1/pMB1/pBR322/pUC origin of replication
