[The description below was written by a language model from this plasmid's Addgene catalogue record and pLannotate feature annotations shown in this document.]
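Description:
pREA12 is a Gateway entry clone built on the pCR8/GW/TOPO backbone, intended to carry a bicistronic C. elegans reporter cassette into Gateway destination vectors. It is propagated in E. coli as a high-copy plasmid from a ColE1/pUC-type origin and selected with spectinomycin through the aadA (SmR) aminoglycoside adenylyltransferase gene. The sequenced record is 5,067 nt. Other annotated backbone elements include rrnB T1 and T2 terminators upstream of the cloning region, which insulate the insert from read-through transcription, a T7 promoter beyond attL2, and short lacI, lacZα and GmR fragments that are vector remnants rather than functional genes.

The insert, assembled by Gibson cloning, lies between attL1 and attL2, so an LR Clonase reaction can move it into any attR-containing destination vector. No promoter for expression in worms is annotated in the entry clone; this would be supplied by the destination vector. The cassette is recorded as mCherry::RBD::T2A::rac-2::mGFP. mCherry is fused at the N terminus to an RBD segment, and a T2A ribosome-skipping peptide then separates this product from rac-2 carrying a C-terminal monomeric GFP, so both proteins derive from one transcript. The automated annotation detects mCherry and mEGFP but does not label the RBD or T2A, which presumably occupy the unannotated gap after mCherry. It also calls the GTPase coding sequence ced-10 (rac-1), whereas the catalogue names it rac-2; these are closely related Rac genes, and the discrepancy probably reflects homology-based matching. The record does not define the RBD or the assay, but the associated work concerns Rap/Rac signalling in C. elegans synaptic development.
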