Addgene plasmid #245770: pREA12
Purpose: Allows for mCherry::RBD::T2A::rac-2::mGFP entry into Gateway Vectors
Depositing lab: Salvatore Cherra. Depositing organization: University of Kentucky. Publication: A PDZ-RapGEF promotes synaptic development in C. elegans through a Rap/Rac signaling pathway. Lamb R, Scales M, Watkins J, Werner M, Cherra SJ. Development. 2025 Aug 1:dev.204678. doi: 10.1242/dev.204678. PubMed 40748210.
Backbone
  Vector backbone: pCR8/GW/TOPO
  Vector type: Unspecified
Growth in bacteria
  Bacterial resistance: Spectinomycin, 50 μg/mL
  Growth temperature: 37°C
  Growth strain: DH5alpha
  Copy number: High Copy
Gene/Insert
  Gene/Insert name: mCherry::RBD::T2A::rac-2::mGFP
  Species: C. elegans (nematode)
  Tag / fusion protein: mCherry (N terminal on insert); mGFP (C terminal on insert)
  Cloning method: Gibson Cloning
Terms and licenses: Academic/Nonprofit Terms; Industry Terms: Not Available to Industry
How to cite: pREA12 was a gift from Salvatore Cherra (Addgene plasmid # 245770 ; http://n2t.net/addgene:245770 ; RRID:Addgene_245770)
